Addgene plasmid #174519: pCDNA3-mitoT
Purpose: Engineered intermembrane bridge to link the inner and outer mitochondrial membranes in mammalian cells
Depositing lab: Oleh Khalimonchuk. Depositing organization: University of Nebraska at Lincoln. Publication: Protease OMA1 modulates mitochondrial bioenergetics and ultrastructure through dynamic association with MICOS complex. Viana MP, Levytskyy RM, Anand R, Reichert AS, Khalimonchuk O. iScience. 2021 Jan 29;24(2):102119. doi: 10.1016/j.isci.2021.102119. eCollection 2021 Feb 19. PubMed 33644718.
Backbone
  Vector backbone: pcDNA3.1
  Vector type: Mammalian Expression
  Selectable markers: Neomycin (select with G418)
Growth in bacteria
  Bacterial resistance: Ampicillin, 100 μg/mL
  Growth temperature: 37°C
  Growth strain: DH5alpha
  Copy number: Low Copy
Gene/Insert
  Gene/Insert name: MitoT synthetic tether (alt name: MitoT)
  Species: H. sapiens (human), Synthetic; E.coli
  Insert size (bp): 468
  Promoter: CMV
  Tag / fusion protein: 6xHis (C terminal on insert); eGFP (C terminal on backbone)
  Cloning method: Restriction Enzyme; 5′ cloning site BamHI (not destroyed); 3′ cloning site EcoRI (not destroyed)
  Sequencing primers: 5′ 5’-AAAGGATCCATGGCGATGCTGGTCCTAGTACCC-3’; 3′ 5’-CAAGAATTCGTGATGGTGATGGTGATGGAAGTAGATGCAGTACCCA-3’
Terms and licenses: Academic/Nonprofit Terms; Industry Terms: Not Available to Industry
How to cite: pCDNA3-mitoT was a gift from Oleh Khalimonchuk (Addgene plasmid # 174519 ; http://n2t.net/addgene:174519 ; RRID:Addgene_174519)
