[The description below was written by a language model from this plasmid's Addgene catalogue record and pLannotate feature annotations shown in this document.]
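Description:
pCDNA3-mitoT is a mammalian expression plasmid built on a pcDNA3.1-type backbone, about 6.6 kb in the sequenced record. It encodes MitoT, a synthetic tether designed to bridge the inner and outer mitochondrial membranes in mammalian cells. The plasmid is propagated in E. coli through a ColE1/pUC-type origin and selected with ampicillin via the β-lactamase gene. The annotation describes this origin as high-copy, whereas the catalogue entry lists the plasmid as low copy. An f1 origin is also present. For mammalian cells, an SV40 early promoter drives a neomycin phosphotransferase cassette ending in an SV40 polyadenylation signal, allowing G418 selection of stable transfectants.

The payload is transcribed from the CMV immediate-early enhancer and promoter and terminated by the bovine growth hormone poly(A) signal, with T7 and SP6 promoters flanking the cloning region. The 468 bp insert was cloned between BamHI and EcoRI. According to the feature table, it consists of a fragment of human SCO1, a copper metallochaperone involved in cytochrome c oxidase maturation, followed by a short fragment of human TOMM20, a receptor of the outer membrane import machinery, and a C-terminal 6xHis tag. EGFP supplied by the backbone lies downstream as a C-terminal fusion. The SCO1 and TOMM20 segments presumably provide anchoring in the inner and outer membranes respectively, but the record does not state which domains were taken or what role each plays. The His tag and EGFP allow detection and imaging of the tether. The associated work concerns the OMA1 protease, the MICOS complex and mitochondrial ultrastructure, which suggests MitoT is used to artificially connect the two membranes when studying mitochondrial architecture and bioenergetics.
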