Features (pLannotate 1.2.2; 24 found; start..end, strand, type, name):
     28..80      -  misc_feature   bom (fragment): basis of mobility region from pBR322
    235..614     +  enhancer       CMV enhancer: human cytomegalovirus immediate early enhancer
    615..818     +  promoter       CMV promoter: human cytomegalovirus (CMV) immediate early promoter
    814..847     +  LTR            5' LTR (truncated) (fragment): truncated 5' long terminal repeat (LTR) from HIV-1
    863..881     +  promoter       T7 promoter: promoter for bacteriophage T7 RNA polymerase
    913..1263    +  CDS            SCO1 (fragment): SCO1_HUMAN - Also known as SCOD1. Experimental evidence at protein level: Swiss-Prot protein existence level 1. Copper metallochaperone essential for the maturation of cytochrome c oxidase subunit II (MT-CO2/COX2). Not required for the synthesis of MT-CO2/COX2 but plays a crucial role in stabilizing MT- CO2/COX2 during its subsequent maturation. Involved in transporting copper to the Cu(A) site on MT-CO2/COX2 (PubMed:15659396, PubMed:16735468, PubMed:17189203, PubMed:19336478, PubMed:15229189). Plays an important role in the regulation of copper homeostasis by controlling the abundance and cel
   1291..1362    +  CDS            TOMM20 (fragment): TOM20_HUMAN - Also known as KIAA0016. Experimental evidence at protein level: Swiss-Prot protein existence level 1. Central component of the receptor complex responsible for the recognition and translocation of cytosolically synthesized mitochondrial preproteins. Together with TOM22 functions as the transit peptide receptor at the surface of the mitochondrion outer membrane and facilitates the movement of preproteins into the TOM40 translocation pore (By similarity). Required for the translocation across the mitochondrial outer membrane of cytochrome P450 monooxygenases. From Homo sapiens (Hum
   1363..1380    +  CDS            7xHis (fragment): 6xHis affinity tag
   1420..2139    +  CDS            EGFP: the original enhanced GFP (Yang et al., 1996) mammalian codon-optimized
   2155..2173    -  promoter       SP6 promoter: promoter for bacteriophage SP6 RNA polymerase
   2199..2423    +  polyA_signal   bGH poly(A) signal: bovine growth hormone polyadenylation signal
   2427..2448    +  promoter       SV40 promoter (fragment): SV40 enhancer and early promoter
   2469..2897    +  rep_origin     f1 ori (sequence partly withheld): f1 bacteriophage origin of replication; arrow indicates direction of (+) strand synthesis
   2911..3240    +  promoter       SV40 promoter: SV40 enhancer and early promoter
   3307..4098    +  CDS            neo: KKA2_KLEPN - Also known as kan, nptII. Experimental evidence at protein level: Swiss-Prot protein existence level 1. Resistance to kanamycin, neomycin, paromomycin, ribostamycin, butirosin and gentamicin B. From Klebsiella pneumoniae.
   4122..4280    +  CDS            ble (fragment): BLE_KLEPN - Experimental evidence at protein level: Swiss-Prot protein existence level 1. Binding protein with a strong affinity to the bleomycin family of antibiotics. Binds to CL990; an antimitotic-antibiotic compound. From Klebsiella pneumoniae.
   4275..4396    +  polyA_signal   SV40 poly(A) signal: SV40 polyadenylation signal
   4469..4485    -  protein_bind   lac operator: The lac repressor binds to the lac operator to inhibit transcription in E. coli. This inhibition can be relieved by adding lactose or isopropyl-β-D-thiogalactopyranoside (IPTG). lac repressor encoded by lacI
   4493..4523    -  promoter       lac promoter: promoter for the E. coli lac operon
   4538..4559    -  protein_bind   CAP binding site: CAP binding activates transcription in the presence of cAMP. E. coli catabolite activator protein
   4572..4664    -  CDS            lacI (fragment): lac repressor; lacI; The lac repressor binds to the lac operator to inhibit transcription in E. coli. This inhibition can be relieved by adding lactose or isopropyl-β-D-thiogalactopyranoside (IPTG).
   4847..5435    -  rep_origin     ori: high-copy-number ColE1/pMB1/pBR322/pUC origin of replication
   5606..6466    -  CDS            AmpR: β-lactamase; bla; confers resistance to ampicillin, carbenicillin, and related antibiotics
   6467..6571    -  promoter       AmpR promoter: bla
>Addgene plasmid #174519 | pCDNA3-mitoT | addgene full sequence | sequence record 342877 | Addgene NGS Result
GACGGATCGGGAGATCTCCCGATCCCCTATGGTGCACTCTCAGTACAATCTGCTCTGATGCCGCATAGTT
AAGCCAGTATCTGCTCCCTGCTTGTGTGTTGGAGGTCGCTGAGTAGTGCGCGAGCAAAATTTAAGCTACA
ACAAGGCAAGGCTTGACCGACAATTGCATGAAGAATCTGCTTAGGGTTAGGCGTTTTGCGCTGCTTCGCG
ATGTACGGGCCAGATATACGCGTTGACATTGATTATTGACTAGTTATTAATAGTAATCAATTACGGGGTC
ATTAGTTCATAGCCCATATATGGAGTTCCGCGTTACATAACTTACGGTAAATGGCCCGCCTGGCTGACCG
CCCAACGACCCCCGCCCATTGACGTCAATAATGACGTATGTTCCCATAGTAACGCCAATAGGGACTTTCC
ATTGACGTCAATGGGTGGAGTATTTACGGTAAACTGCCCACTTGGCAGTACATCAAGTGTATCATATGCC
AAGTACGCCCCCTATTGACGTCAATGACGGTAAATGGCCCGCCTGGCATTATGCCCAGTACATGACCTTA
TGGGACTTTCCTACTTGGCAGTACATCTACGTATTAGTCATCGCTATTACCATGGTGATGCGGTTTTGGC
AGTACATCAATGGGCGTGGATAGCGGTTTGACTCACGGGGATTTCCAAGTCTCCACCCCATTGACGTCAA
TGGGAGTTTGTTTTGGCACCAAAATCAACGGGACTTTCCAAAATGTCGTAACAACTCCGCCCCATTGACG
CAAATGGGCGGTAGGCGTGTACGGTGGGAGGTCTATATAAGCAGAGCTCTCTGGCTAACTAGAGAACCCA
CTGCTTACTGGCTTATCGAAATTAATACGACTCACTATAGGGAGACCCAAGCTTGGTACCGAGCTCGGAT
CCATGGCGATGCTGGTCCTAGTACCCGGACGAGTTATGCGGCCTCTGGGTGGCCAACTTTGGCGCTTCTT
GCCTCGCGGACTCGAGTTTTGGGGCCCAGCCGAGGGGACTGCGAGAGTCTTGCTGAGGCAGTTCTGCGCG
CGGCAAGCGGAGGCGTGGCGTGCCTCGGGGCGCCCTGGCTATTGCCTGGGAACCCGGCCCCTCAGCACTG
CGAGGCCGCCACCCCCGTGGTCGCAGAAGGGCCCCGGAGACTCCACGCGCCCCTCGAAGCCCGGGCCTGT
TTCCTGGAAGTCTTTAGCAATCACATTTGCTATTGGAGGAGCTTTACTGGCTGGAATGAAGCACGTCAAG
AAACCAGTAACGTTATACGATGTCGCAGAGATGGTGGGTCGGAACAGCGCCATCGCCGCCGGTGTATGCG
GGGCCCTTTTCATTGGGTACTGCATCTACTTCCATCACCATCACCATCACGAATTCTGCAGATATCCATC
ACACTGGCGGCCGCTCGAGATGGTGAGCAAGGGCGAGGAGCTGTTCACCGGGGTGGTGCCCATCCTGGTC
GAGCTGGACGGCGACGTAAACGGCCACAAGTTCAGCGTGTCCGGCGAGGGCGAGGGCGATGCCACCTACG
GCAAGCTGACCCTGAAGTTCATCTGCACCACCGGCAAGCTGCCCGTGCCCTGGCCCACCCTCGTGACCAC
CCTGACCTACGGCGTGCAGTGCTTCAGCCGCTACCCCGACCACATGAAGCAGCACGACTTCTTCAAGTCC
GCCATGCCCGAAGGCTACGTCCAGGAGCGCACCATCTTCTTCAAGGACGACGGCAACTACAAGACCCGCG
CCGAGGTGAAGTTCGAGGGCGACACCCTGGTGAACCGCATCGAGCTGAAGGGCATCGACTTCAAGGAGGA
CGGCAACATCCTGGGGCACAAGCTGGAGTACAACTACAACAGCCACAACGTCTATATCATGGCCGACAAG
CAGAAGAACGGCATCAAGGTGAACTTCAAGATCCGCCACAACATCGAGGACGGCAGCGTGCAGCTCGCCG
ACCACTACCAGCAGAACACCCCCATCGGCGACGGCCCCGTGCTGCTGCCCGACAACCACTACCTGAGCAC
CCAGTCCGCCCTGAGCAAAGACCCCAACGAGAAGCGCGATCACATGGTCCTGCTGGAGTTCGTGACCGCC
GCCGGGATCACTCTCGGCATGGACGAGCTGTACAAGTAATCTAGAGGGCCCTATTCTATAGTGTCACCTA
AATGCTAGAGCTCGCTGATCAGCCTCGACTGTGCCTTCTAGTTGCCAGCCATCTGTTGTTTGCCCCTCCC
CCGTGCCTTCCTTGACCCTGGAAGGTGCCACTCCCACTGTCCTTTCCTAATAAAATGAGGAAATTGCATC
GCATTGTCTGAGTAGGTGTCATTCTATTCTGGGGGGTGGGGTGGGGCAGGACAGCAAGGGGGAGGATTGG
GAAGACAATAGCAGGCATGCTGGGGATGCGGTGGGCTCTATGGCTTCTGAGGCGGAAAGAACCAGCTGGG
GCTCTAGGGGGTATCCCC
[124 nt withheld, positions 2469-2592]
C
[91 nt withheld, positions 2594-2684]
A
[49 nt withheld, positions 2686-2734]
CCTTTGACGTTGGAGTCCACGTTCTTT
[37 nt withheld, positions 2762-2798]
ACCCTATCTCGGTCTATTCTTTTGATTTATAAGGGATTTTGCCGATTTCGGCCTATTGGTTAAAAAATGA
GCTGATTTAACAAAAATTTAACGCGAATTAATTCTGTGGAATGTGTGTCAGTTAGGGTGTGGAAAGTCCC
CAGGCTCCCCAGCAGGCAGAAGTATGCAAAGCATGCATCTCAATTAGTCAGCAACCAGGTGTGGAAAGTC
CCCAGGCTCCCCAGCAGGCAGAAGTATGCAAAGCATGCATCTCAATTAGTCAGCAACCATAGTCCCGCCC
CTAACTCCGCCCATCCCGCCCCTAACTCCGCCCAGTTCCGCCCATTCTCCGCCCCATGGCTGACTAATTT
TTTTTATTTATGCAGAGGCCGAGGCCGCCTCTGCCTCTGAGCTATTCCAGAAGTAGTGAGGAGGCTTTTT
TGGAGGCCTAGGCTTTTGCAAAAAGCTCCCGGGAGCTTGTATATCCATTTTCGGATCTGATCAAGAGACA
GGATGAGGATCGTTTCGCATGATTGAACAAGATGGATTGCACGCAGGTTCTCCGGCCGCTTGGGTGGAGA
GGCTATTCGGCTATGACTGGGCACAACAGACAATCGGCTGCTCTGATGCCGCCGTGTTCCGGCTGTCAGC
GCAGGGGCGCCCGGTTCTTTTTGTCAAGACCGACCTGTCCGGTGCCCTGAATGAACTGCAGGACGAGGCA
GCGCGGCTATCGTGGCTGGCCACGACGGGCGTTCCTTGCGCAGCTGTGCTCGACGTTGTCACTGAAGCGG
GAAGGGACTGGCTGCTATTGGGCGAAGTGCCGGGGCAGGATCTCCTGTCATCTCACCTTGCTCCTGCCGA
GAAAGTATCCATCATGGCTGATGCAATGCGGCGGCTGCATACGCTTGATCCGGCTACCTGCCCATTCGAC
CACCAAGCGAAACATCGCATCGAGCGAGCACGTACTCGGATGGAAGCCGGTCTTGTCGATCAGGATGATC
TGGACGAAGAGCATCAGGGGCTCGCGCCAGCCGAACTGTTCGCCAGGCTCAAGGCGCGCATGCCCGACGG
CGAGGATCTCGTCGTGACCCATGGCGATGCCTGCTTGCCGAATATCATGGTGGAAAATGGCCGCTTTTCT
GGATTCATCGACTGTGGCCGGCTGGGTGTGGCGGACCGCTATCAGGACATAGCGTTGGCTACCCGTGATA
TTGCTGAAGAGCTTGGCGGCGAATGGGCTGACCGCTTCCTCGTGCTTTACGGTATCGCCGCTCCCGATTC
GCAGCGCATCGCCTTCTATCGCCTTCTTGACGAGTTCTTCTGAGCGGGACTCTGGGGTTCGAAATGACCG
ACCAAGCGACGCCCAACCTGCCATCACGAGATTTCGATTCCACCGCCGCCTTCTATGAAAGGTTGGGCTT
CGGAATCGTTTTCCGGGACGCCGGCTGGATGATCCTCCAGCGCGGGGATCTCATGCTGGAGTTCTTCGCC
CACCCCAACTTGTTTATTGCAGCTTATAATGGTTACAAATAAAGCAATAGCATCACAAATTTCACAAATA
AAGCATTTTTTTCACTGCATTCTAGTTGTGGTTTGTCCAAACTCATCAATGTATCTTATCATGTCTGTAT
ACCGTCGACCTCTAGCTAGAGCTTGGCGTAATCATGGTCATAGCTGTTTCCTGTGTGAAATTGTTATCCG
CTCACAATTCCACACAACATACGAGCCGGAAGCATAAAGTGTAAAGCCTGGGGTGCCTAATGAGTGAGCT
AACTCACATTAATTGCGTTGCGCTCACTGCCCGCTTTCCAGTCGGGAAACCTGTCGTGCCAGCTGCATTA
ATGAATCGGCCAACGCGCGGGGAGAGGCGGTTTGCGTATTGGGCGCTCTTCCGCTTCCTCGCTCACTGAC
TCGCTGCGCTCGGTCGTTCGGCTGCGGCGAGCGGTATCAGCTCACTCAAAGGCGGTAATACGGTTATCCA
CAGAATCAGGGGATAACGCAGGAAAGAACATGTGAGCAAAAGGCCAGCAAAAGGCCAGGAACCGTAAAAA
GGCCGCGTTGCTGGCGTTTTTCCATAGGCTCCGCCCCCCTGACGAGCATCACAAAAATCGACGCTCAAGT
CAGAGGTGGCGAAACCCGACAGGACTATAAAGATACCAGGCGTTTCCCCCTGGAAGCTCCCTCGTGCGCT
CTCCTGTTCCGACCCTGCCGCTTACCGGATACCTGTCCGCCTTTCTCCCTTCGGGAAGCGTGGCGCTTTC
TCATAGCTCACGCTGTAGGTATCTCAGTTCGGTGTAGGTCGTTCGCTCCAAGCTGGGCTGTGTGCACGAA
CCCCCCGTTCAGCCCGACCGCTGCGCCTTATCCGGTAACTATCGTCTTGAGTCCAACCCGGTAAGACACG
ACTTATCGCCACTGGCAGCAGCCACTGGTAACAGGATTAGCAGAGCGAGGTATGTAGGCGGTGCTACAGA
GTTCTTGAAGTGGTGGCCTAACTACGGCTACACTAGAAGAACAGTATTTGGTATCTGCGCTCTGCTGAAG
CCAGTTACCTTCGGAAAAAGAGTTGGTAGCTCTTGATCCGGCAAACAAACCACCGCTGGTAGCGGTGGTT
TTTTTGTTTGCAAGCAGCAGATTACGCGCAGAAAAAAAGGATCTCAAGAAGATCCTTTGATCTTTTCTAC
GGGGTCTGACGCTCAGTGGAACGAAAACTCACGTTAAGGGATTTTGGTCATGAGATTATCAAAAAGGATC
TTCACCTAGATCCTTTTAAATTAAAAATGAAGTTTTAAATCAATCTAAAGTATATATGAGTAAACTTGGT
CTGACAGTTACCAATGCTTAATCAGTGAGGCACCTATCTCAGCGATCTGTCTATTTCGTTCATCCATAGT
TGCCTGACTCCCCGTCGTGTAGATAACTACGATACGGGAGGGCTTACCATCTGGCCCCAGTGCTGCAATG
ATACCGCGAGACCCACGCTCACCGGCTCCAGATTTATCAGCAATAAACCAGCCAGCCGGAAGGGCCGAGC
GCAGAAGTGGTCCTGCAACTTTATCCGCCTCCATCCAGTCTATTAATTGTTGCCGGGAAGCTAGAGTAAG
TAGTTCGCCAGTTAATAGTTTGCGCAACGTTGTTGCCATTGCTACAGGCATCGTGGTGTCACGCTCGTCG
TTTGGTATGGCTTCATTCAGCTCCGGTTCCCAACGATCAAGGCGAGTTACATGATCCCCCATGTTGTGCA
AAAAAGCGGTTAGCTCCTTCGGTCCTCCGATCGTTGTCAGAAGTAAGTTGGCCGCAGTGTTATCACTCAT
GGTTATGGCAGCACTGCATAATTCTCTTACTGTCATGCCATCCGTAAGATGCTTTTCTGTGACTGGTGAG
TACTCAACCAAGTCATTCTGAGAATAGTGTATGCGGCGACCGAGTTGCTCTTGCCCGGCGTCAATACGGG
ATAATACCGCGCCACATAGCAGAACTTTAAAAGTGCTCATCATTGGAAAACGTTCTTCGGGGCGAAAACT
CTCAAGGATCTTACCGCTGTTGAGATCCAGTTCGATGTAACCCACTCGTGCACCCAACTGATCTTCAGCA
TCTTTTACTTTCACCAGCGTTTCTGGGTGAGCAAAAACAGGAAGGCAAAATGCCGCAAAAAAGGGAATAA
GGGCGACACGGAAATGTTGAATACTCATACTCTTCCTTTTTCAATATTATTGAAGCATTTATCAGGGTTA
TTGTCTCATGAGCGGATACATATTTGAATGTATTTAGAAAAATAAACAAATAGGGGTTCCGCGCACATTT
CCCCGAAAAGTGCCACCTGACGTC
